>Addgene plasmid #35543 | pGL3-64/+19 | depositor full sequence | sequence record 44889 | pGL3-64/+19 sequence 4892 bps
GGTACCGAGCTCTTACGCGTGCTAGCGAGCTCGCACCGGTGTGGGGCGGGGAGCACTGCTCCTTGTAAGG
CGAGCCCCCGCCGAGCCGGCTCTTCCCTCCCGAGGCCCCAGATCTGCGATCTAAGTAAGCTTGGCATTCC
GGTACTGTTGGTAAAGCCACCATGGAAGACGCCAAAAACATAAAGAAAGGCCCGGCGCCATTCTATCCGC
TGGAAGATGGAACCGCTGGAGAGCAACTGCATAAGGCTATGAAGAGATACGCCCTGGTTCCTGGAACAAT
TGCTTTTACAGATGCACATATCGAGGTGGACATCACTTACGCTGAGTACTTCGAAATGTCCGTTCGGTTG
GCAGAAGCTATGAAACGATATGGGCTGAATACAAATCACAGAATCGTCGTATGCAGTGAAAACTCTCTTC
AATTCTTTATGCCGGTGTTGGGCGCGTTATTTATCGGAGTTGCAGTTGCGCCCGCGAACGACATTTATAA
TGAACGTGAATTGCTCAACAGTATGGGCATTTCGCAGCCTACCGTGGTGTTCGTTTCCAAAAAGGGGTTG
CAAAAAATTTTGAACGTGCAAAAAAAGCTCCCAATCATCCAAAAAATTATTATCATGGATTCTAAAACGG
ATTACCAGGGATTTCAGTCGATGTACACGTTCGTCACATCTCATCTACCTCCCGGTTTTAATGAATACGA
TTTTGTGCCAGAGTCCTTCGATAGGGACAAGACAATTGCACTGATCATGAACTCCTCTGGATCTACTGGT
CTGCCTAAAGGTGTCGCTCTGCCTCATAGAACTGCCTGCGTGAGATTCTCGCATGCCAGAGATCCTATTT
TTGGCAATCAAATCATTCCGGATACTGCGATTTTAAGTGTTGTTCCATTCCATCACGGTTTTGGAATGTT
TACTACACTCGGATATTTGATATGTGGATTTCGAGTCGTCTTAATGTATAGATTTGAAGAAGAGCTGTTT
CTGAGGAGCCTTCAGGATTACAAGATTCAAAGTGCGCTGCTGGTGCCAACCCTATTCTCCTTCTTCGCCA
AAAGCACTCTGATTGACAAATACGATTTATCTAATTTACACGAAATTGCTTCTGGTGGCGCTCCCCTCTC
TAAGGAAGTCGGGGAAGCGGTTGCCAAGAGGTTCCATCTGCCAGGTATCAGGCAAGGATATGGGCTCACT
GAGACTACATCAGCTATTCTGATTACACCCGAGGGGGATGATAAACCGGGCGCGGTCGGTAAAGTTGTTC
CATTTTTTGAAGCGAAGGTTGTGGATCTGGATACCGGGAAAACGCTGGGCGTTAATCAAAGAGGCGAACT
GTGTGTGAGAGGTCCTATGATTATGTCCGGTTATGTAAACAATCCGGAAGCGACCAACGCCTTGATTGAC
AAGGATGGATGGCTACATTCTGGAGACATAGCTTACTGGGACGAAGACGAACACTTCTTCATCGTTGACC
GCCTGAAGTCTCTGATTAAGTACAAAGGCTATCAGGTGGCTCCCGCTGAATTGGAATCCATCTTGCTCCA
ACACCCCAACATCTTCGACGCAGGTGTCGCAGGTCTTCCCGACGATGACGCCGGTGAACTTCCCGCCGCC
GTTGTTGTTTTGGAGCACGGAAAGACGATGACGGAAAAAGAGATCGTGGATTACGTCGCCAGTCAAGTAA
CAACCGCGAAAAAGTTGCGCGGAGGAGTTGTGTTTGTGGACGAAGTACCGAAAGGTCTTACCGGAAAACT
CGACGCAAGAAAAATCAGAGAGATCCTCATAAAGGCCAAGAAGGGCGGAAAGATCGCCGTGTAATTCTAG
AGTCGGGGCGGCCGGCCGCTTCGAGCAGACATGATAAGATACATTGATGAGTTTGGACAAACCACAACTA
GAATGCAGTGAAAAAAATGCTTTATTTGTGAAATTTGTGATGCTATTGCTTTATTTGTAACCATTATAAG
CTGCAATAAACAAGTTAACAACAACAATTGCATTCATTTTATGTTTCAGGTTCAGGGGGAGGTGTGGGAG
GTTTTTTAAAGCAAGTAAAACCTCTACAAATGTGGTAAAATCGATAAGGATCCGTCGACCGATGCCCTTG
AGAGCCTTCAACCCAGTCAGCTCCTTCCGGTGGGCGCGGGGCATGACTATCGTCGCCGCACTTATGACTG
TCTTCTTTATCATGCAACTCGTAGGACAGGTGCCGGCAGCGCTCTTCCGCTTCCTCGCTCACTGACTCGC
TGCGCTCGGTCGTTCGGCTGCGGCGAGCGGTATCAGCTCACTCAAAGGCGGTAATACGGTTATCCACAGA
ATCAGGGGATAACGCAGGAAAGAACATGTGAGCAAAAGGCCAGCAAAAGGCCAGGAACCGTAAAAAGGCC
GCGTTGCTGGCGTTTTTCCATAGGCTCCGCCCCCCTGACGAGCATCACAAAAATCGACGCTCAAGTCAGA
GGTGGCGAAACCCGACAGGACTATAAAGATACCAGGCGTTTCCCCCTGGAAGCTCCCTCGTGCGCTCTCC
TGTTCCGACCCTGCCGCTTACCGGATACCTGTCCGCCTTTCTCCCTTCGGGAAGCGTGGCGCTTTCTCAT
AGCTCACGCTGTAGGTATCTCAGTTCGGTGTAGGTCGTTCGCTCCAAGCTGGGCTGTGTGCACGAACCCC
CCGTTCAGCCCGACCGCTGCGCCTTATCCGGTAACTATCGTCTTGAGTCCAACCCGGTAAGACACGACTT
ATCGCCACTGGCAGCAGCCACTGGTAACAGGATTAGCAGAGCGAGGTATGTAGGCGGTGCTACAGAGTTC
TTGAAGTGGTGGCCTAACTACGGCTACACTAGAAGAACAGTATTTGGTATCTGCGCTCTGCTGAAGCCAG
TTACCTTCGGAAAAAGAGTTGGTAGCTCTTGATCCGGCAAACAAACCACCGCTGGTAGCGGTGGTTTTTT
TGTTTGCAAGCAGCAGATTACGCGCAGAAAAAAAGGATCTCAAGAAGATCCTTTGATCTTTTCTACGGGG
TCTGACGCTCAGTGGAACGAAAACTCACGTTAAGGGATTTTGGTCATGAGATTATCAAAAAGGATCTTCA
CCTAGATCCTTTTAAATTAAAAATGAAGTTTTAAATCAATCTAAAGTATATATGAGTAAACTTGGTCTGA
CAGTTACCAATGCTTAATCAGTGAGGCACCTATCTCAGCGATCTGTCTATTTCGTTCATCCATAGTTGCC
TGACTCCCCGTCGTGTAGATAACTACGATACGGGAGGGCTTACCATCTGGCCCCAGTGCTGCAATGATAC
CGCGAGACCCACGCTCACCGGCTCCAGATTTATCAGCAATAAACCAGCCAGCCGGAAGGGCCGAGCGCAG
AAGTGGTCCTGCAACTTTATCCGCCTCCATCCAGTCTATTAATTGTTGCCGGGAAGCTAGAGTAAGTAGT
TCGCCAGTTAATAGTTTGCGCAACGTTGTTGCCATTGCTACAGGCATCGTGGTGTCACGCTCGTCGTTTG
GTATGGCTTCATTCAGCTCCGGTTCCCAACGATCAAGGCGAGTTACATGATCCCCCATGTTGTGCAAAAA
AGCGGTTAGCTCCTTCGGTCCTCCGATCGTTGTCAGAAGTAAGTTGGCCGCAGTGTTATCACTCATGGTT
ATGGCAGCACTGCATAATTCTCTTACTGTCATGCCATCCGTAAGATGCTTTTCTGTGACTGGTGAGTACT
CAACCAAGTCATTCTGAGAATAGTGTATGCGGCGACCGAGTTGCTCTTGCCCGGCGTCAATACGGGATAA
TACCGCGCCACATAGCAGAACTTTAAAAGTGCTCATCATTGGAAAACGTTCTTCGGGGCGAAAACTCTCA
AGGATCTTACCGCTGTTGAGATCCAGTTCGATGTAACCCACTCGTGCACCCAACTGATCTTCAGCATCTT
TTACTTTCACCAGCGTTTCTGGGTGAGCAAAAACAGGAAGGCAAAATGCCGCAAAAAAGGGAATAAGGGC
GACACGGAAATGTTGAATACTCATACTCTTCCTTTTTCAATATTATTGAAGCATTTATCAGGGTTATTGT
CTCATGAGCGGATACATATTTGAATGTATTTAGAAAAATAAACAAATAGGGGTTCCGCGCACATTTCCCC
GAAAAGTGCCACCTG
[124 nt withheld, positions 4146-4269]
C
[91 nt withheld, positions 4271-4361]
A
[49 nt withheld, positions 4363-4411]
CCTTTGACGTTGGAGTCCACGTTCTTT
[37 nt withheld, positions 4439-4475]
ACCCTATCTCGGTCTATTCTTTTGATTTATAAGGGATTTTGCCGATTTCGGCCTATTGGTTAAAAAATGA
GCTGATTTAACAAAAATTTAACGCGAATTTTAACAAAATATTAACGCTTACAATTTGCCATTCGCCATTC
AGGCTGCGCAACTGTTGGGAAGGGCGATCGGTGCGGGCCTCTTCGCTATTACGCCAGCCCAAGCTACCAT
GATAAGTAAGTAATATTAAGGTACGGGAGGTACTTGGAGCGGCCGCAATAAAATATCTTTATTTTCATTA
CATCTGTGTGTTGGTTTTTTGTGTGAATCGATAGTACTAACATACGCTCTCCATCAAAACAAAACGAAAC
AAAACAAACTAGCAAAATAGGCTGTCCCCAGTGCAAGTGCAGGTGCCAGAACATTTCTCTATCGATA
Features (pLannotate 1.2.2; 11 found; start..end, strand, type, name):
    162..1814    +  CDS            luciferase: firefly luciferase; luc+; enhanced luc+ version of the luciferase gene
   1855..1976    -  polyA_signal   SV40 poly(A) signal: SV40 polyadenylation signal
   1999..2067    -  CDS            large T antigen (fragment): large T antigen from SV40 (simian virus 40)
   2083..2215    +  CDS            TcR (fragment): tetracycline efflux protein; tet; confers resistance to tetracycline
   2395..2983    -  rep_origin     ori: high-copy-number ColE1/pMB1/pBR322/pUC origin of replication
   3154..4014    -  CDS            AmpR: β-lactamase; bla; confers resistance to ampicillin, carbenicillin, and related antibiotics
   4015..4119    -  promoter       AmpR promoter: bla
   4146..4574    +  rep_origin     f1 ori (sequence partly withheld): f1 bacteriophage origin of replication; arrow indicates direction of (+) strand synthesis
   4606..4673    -  CDS            lacZα (fragment): LacZα fragment of β-galactosidase; lacZ fragment
   4732..4780    +  polyA_signal   poly(A) signal: synthetic polyadenylation signal
   4794..4885    +  misc_feature   pause site: RNA polymerase II transcriptional pause signal from the human α2 globin gene
