[The description below was written by a language model from this plasmid's Addgene catalogue record and pLannotate feature annotations shown in this document.]
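Description:
pGL3-64/+19 is a firefly luciferase reporter plasmid built on Promega's promoterless pGL3-basic backbone, with a total size of 4,892 bp. It carries an 83 bp fragment of human genomic DNA from the promoter region of the miR-200b-200a-429 microRNA cluster, cloned between the NheI and BglII sites of the polylinker, both of which remain intact. The construct name suggests the fragment spans positions -64 to +19, presumably relative to the transcription start site, although the record does not define the numbering. Because the backbone supplies no promoter or enhancer of its own, expression of the downstream luc+ coding sequence depends on the inserted fragment. The "tag" entry in the catalogue simply reflects this reporter arrangement rather than a protein fusion.

The feature table matches the standard pGL3 layout. The luc+ gene is followed by an SV40 late polyadenylation signal. Upstream of the cloning region sit a synthetic poly(A) signal and an RNA polymerase II transcriptional pause site from the human α2 globin gene, which together reduce background from spurious read-through transcription originating in the vector. Propagation in E. coli relies on a high-copy ColE1/pUC-type origin and the β-lactamase gene for ampicillin selection, and an f1 origin allows single-stranded DNA production. The short large T antigen, TcR and lacZα fragments that were annotated are non-functional backbone remnants.

The associated publication concerns the feedback loop between ZEB1/SIP1 and the miR-200 family in epithelial-mesenchymal transition. The plasmid therefore appears to be a minimal promoter construct, likely one of a deletion series, for transient transfection assays measuring the activity and regulation of this microRNA promoter.
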