Addgene plasmid #35543: pGL3-64/+19
Depositing lab: Greg Goodall. Depositing organization: Central Adelaide Local Health Network. Publication: A double-negative feedback loop between ZEB1-SIP1 and the microRNA-200 family regulates epithelial-mesenchymal transition. Bracken CP, Gregory PA, Kolesnikoff N, Bert AG, Wang J, Shannon MF, Goodall GJ. Cancer Res. 2008 Oct 1;68(19):7846-54. 10.1158/0008-5472.CAN-08-1942 PubMed 18829540.
Backbone
  Vector backbone: pGL3-basic
  Backbone manufacturer: Promega
  Backbone size w/o insert (bp): 4818
  Total vector size (bp): 4892
  Vector type: Luciferase
Growth in bacteria
  Bacterial resistance: Ampicillin, 100 μg/mL
  Growth temperature: 37°C
  Growth strain: DH5alpha
  Copy number: Unknown
Gene/Insert
  Gene/Insert name: promoter region of miR200b-200a-429 genomic cluster (alt names: MIRN200B; MIRN200A; MIRN429)
  Species: H. sapiens (human)
  Insert size (bp): 83
  GenBank ID: 406984 406983
  Entrez Gene: MIR200B (a.k.a. MIRN200B, mir-200b); MIR429 (a.k.a. MIRN429, hsa-mir-429, mir-429); MIR200A (a.k.a. MIRN200A, mir-200a)
  Promoter: none
  Tag / fusion protein: luciferase (C terminal on backbone)
  Cloning method: Restriction Enzyme; 5′ cloning site NheI (not destroyed); 3′ cloning site BglII (not destroyed)
  Sequencing primers: 5′ CTAGCAAAATAGGCTGTCCC; 3′ CTTTATGTTTTTGGCGTCTTCCA
Terms and licenses: Academic/Nonprofit Terms; Industry Terms: Not Available to Industry
How to cite: pGL3-64/+19 was a gift from Greg Goodall (Addgene plasmid # 35543 ; http://n2t.net/addgene:35543 ; RRID:Addgene_35543)
