>Addgene plasmid #35543 | pGL3-64/+19 | addgene partial sequence | sequence record 49390 | LucNRev 5'-CCTTATGCAGTTGCTCTCC-3'
CTTTCTTTATGTTTTTGGCGTCTTCCATGGTGGCTTTACCAACAGTACCGGAATGCCAAGCTTACTTAGA
TCGCAGATCTGGGGCCTCGGGAGGGAAGAGCCGGCTCGGCGGGGGCTCGCCTTACAAGGAGCAGTGCTCC
CCGCCCCACACCGGTGCGAGCTCGCTAGCACGCGTAAGAGCTCGGTACCTATCGATAGAGAAATGTTCTG
GCACCTGCACTTGCACTGGGGACAGCCTATTTTGCTAGTTTGTTTTGTTTCGTTTTGTTTTGATGGAGAG
CGTATGTTAGTACTATCGATTCACACAAAAAACCAACACACAGATGTAATGAAAATAAAGATATTTTATT
GCGGCCGCTCCAAGTACCTCCCGTACCTTAATATTACTTACTTATCATGGTAGCTTGGGCTGGCGTAATA
GCGAAGAGGCCCGCACCGATCGCCCTTCCCAACAGTTGCGCAGCCTGAATGGCGAATGGCAAATTGTAAG
CGTTAATATTTTGTTAAAATTCGCGTTAAATTTTTGTTAAATCAGCTCATTTTTTAACCAATAGGCCGAA
ATCGGCAAAATCCCTTATAAATCAAAAGAATAGACCGAGATAGGGT
[37 nt withheld, positions 607-643]
AAAGAACGTGGACTCCAACGTCAAAGG
[49 nt withheld, positions 671-719]
T
[53 nt withheld, positions 721-773]
